Addgene plasmid #122377: pRS143
Purpose: (Empty Backbone) CRISPRi plasmid for use in Candida albicans. Contains dCas9 and NEUT5L integration site and the sgRNA cloning site (SNR52 promoter, PacI sites, sgRNA tail)
Depositing lab: Rebecca Shapiro. Depositing organization: University of Guelph. Publication: A CRISPR Interference Platform for Efficient Genetic Repression in Candida albicans. Wensing L, Sharma J, Uthayakumar D, Proteau Y, Chavez A, Shapiro RS. mSphere. 2019 Feb 13;4(1). pii: 4/1/e00002-19. doi: 10.1128/mSphere.00002-19. PubMed 30760609.
Backbone
  Vector backbone: pJK-caCas9-NatMX-Neut5L
  Vector type: Yeast Expression, CRISPR
  Selectable markers: NAT
Growth in bacteria
  Bacterial resistance: Ampicillin, 100 μg/mL
  Growth temperature: 37°C
  Growth strain: DH5alpha
  Copy number: Unknown
Terms and licenses: Academic/Nonprofit Terms; Industry Terms: Not Available to Industry
How to cite: pRS143 was a gift from Rebecca Shapiro (Addgene plasmid # 122377 ; http://n2t.net/addgene:122377 ; RRID:Addgene_122377)
