[The description below was written by a language model from this plasmid's Addgene catalogue record and pLannotate feature annotations shown in this document.]
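Description:
pRS143 is an empty-backbone CRISPR interference (CRISPRi) plasmid for targeted gene repression in the fungal pathogen Candida albicans. It derives from pJK-caCas9-NatMX-Neut5L, and the remnants in its feature table (lac promoter/operator, T3 and T7 promoters, lacZα and MCS fragments, split f1 ori) point to a pBluescript-type scaffold. In E. coli it is maintained through a high-copy ColE1/pUC origin and selected with ampicillin via the bla gene. In Candida, selection relies on a NAT marker, annotated as a streptothricin acetyltransferase coding sequence flanked by the Ashbya gossypii TEF promoter and terminator, which confers nourseothricin resistance. No yeast replication origin is annotated. According to the record, the plasmid instead carries homology to the NEUT5L locus, so it is meant to integrate into the genome at that site.

The main payload is a roughly 4.1 kb Streptococcus pyogenes Cas9 open reading frame, which the catalogue entry identifies as nuclease-dead dCas9. The annotation software labels it simply as cas9, and the promoter driving it is not annotated. The second component is the sgRNA cloning cassette, described as an SNR52 promoter (an RNA polymerase III promoter), PacI sites for inserting a target-specific guide sequence, and the sgRNA tail. Only the tail appears in the feature tables, as the S. pyogenes gRNA scaffold, which sits within the interrupted f1 ori region. Two fragments annotated as URA3 flank the NAT cassette, and the record does not explain their role.

Once a guide is cloned, the integrated construct expresses dCas9 and the sgRNA together, and their binding at a promoter or coding region blocks transcription without cutting the DNA. The two sequence records (depositor, and repository sequencing) differ by 14 nt in length but carry the same annotated features in the same order.
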