Features (pLannotate 1.2.2; 20 found; start..end, strand, type, name):
     27..131     +  promoter       AmpR promoter: bla
    132..992     +  CDS            AmpR: β-lactamase; bla; confers resistance to ampicillin, carbenicillin, and related antibiotics
   1163..1751    +  rep_origin     ori: high-copy-number ColE1/pMB1/pBR322/pUC origin of replication
   1934..2026    +  CDS            lacI (fragment): lac repressor; lacI; The lac repressor binds to the lac operator to inhibit transcription in E. coli. This inhibition can be relieved by adding lactose or isopropyl-β-D-thiogalactopyranoside (IPTG).
   2039..2060    +  protein_bind   CAP binding site: CAP binding activates transcription in the presence of cAMP. E. coli catabolite activator protein
   2075..2105    +  promoter       lac promoter: promoter for the E. coli lac operon
   2109..2131    +  protein_bind   lac operator (fragment): The lac repressor binds to the lac operator to inhibit transcription in E. coli. This inhibition can be relieved by adding lactose or isopropyl-β-D-thiogalactopyranoside (IPTG). lac repressor encoded by lacI
   2174..2192    +  promoter       T3 promoter: promoter for bacteriophage T3 RNA polymerase
   3237..7340    +  CDS            cas9: CAS9_STRP1 - Also known as csn1 From Streptococcus pyogenes serotype M1.
   7377..7433    -  misc_feature   MCS (fragment): pBluescript multiple cloning site
   7957..8268    -  CDS            URA3 (fragment): PYRF_YEAST - Experimental evidence at protein level: Swiss-Prot protein existence level 1. From Saccharomyces cerevisiae (strain ATCC 204508 / S288c) (Baker's yeast).
   8335..8532    -  terminator     TEF terminator: Ashbya gossypii TEF terminator
   8550..9119    -  CDS            sta: STA_STRLA - Experimental evidence at protein level: Swiss-Prot protein existence level 1. Involved in resistance to streptothricin, a broad-spectrum antibiotic produced by streptomycetes. Detoxifies streptothricin via acetylation of the beta amino group of the first beta-lysyl moiety of streptothricin. From Streptomyces lavendulae.
   9133..9476    -  promoter       TEF promoter: Ashbya gossypii TEF promoter
   9516..9989    -  CDS            URA3 (fragment): PYRF_YEAST - Experimental evidence at protein level: Swiss-Prot protein existence level 1. From Saccharomyces cerevisiae (strain ATCC 204508 / S288c) (Baker's yeast).
  10431..10449   -  promoter       T7 promoter: promoter for bacteriophage T7 RNA polymerase
  10452..10609   +  CDS            lacZα (fragment): LacZα fragment of β-galactosidase; lacZ fragment
  10614..10744   +  rep_origin     f1 ori (fragment) (sequence partly withheld): f1 bacteriophage origin of replication; arrow indicates direction of (+) strand synthesis
  10757..10831   -  misc_RNA       gRNA scaffold: guide RNA scaffold for the Streptococcus pyogenes CRISPR/Cas9 system
  12119..12448   +  rep_origin     f1 ori (fragment) (sequence partly withheld): f1 bacteriophage origin of replication; arrow indicates direction of (+) strand synthesis
>Addgene plasmid #122377 | pRS143 | depositor full sequence | sequence record 233522 | pRS143 sequence 12448 bps
CAGGTGGCACTTTTCGGGGAAATGTGCGCGGAACCCCTATTTGTTTATTTTTCTAAATACATTCAAATAT
GTATCCGCTCATGAGACAATAACCCTGATAAATGCTTCAATAATATTGAAAAAGGAAGAGTATGAGTATT
CAACATTTCCGTGTCGCCCTTATTCCCTTTTTTGCGGCATTTTGCCTTCCTGTTTTTGCTCACCCAGAAA
CGCTGGTGAAAGTAAAAGATGCTGAAGATCAGTTGGGTGCACGAGTGGGTTACATCGAACTGGATCTCAA
CAGCGGTAAGATCCTTGAGAGTTTTCGCCCCGAAGAACGTTTTCCAATGATGAGCACTTTTAAAGTTCTG
CTATGTGGCGCGGTATTATCCCGTATTGACGCCGGGCAAGAGCAACTCGGTCGCCGCATACACTATTCTC
AGAATGACTTGGTTGAGTACTCACCAGTCACAGAAAAGCATCTTACGGATGGCATGACAGTAAGAGAATT
ATGCAGTGCTGCCATAAGCATGAGTGATAACACTGCGGCCAACTTACTTCTGACAACGATCGGAGGACCG
AAGGAGCTAACCGCTTTTTTTCACAACATGGGGGATCATGTAACTCGCCTTGATCGTTGGGAACCGGAGC
TGAATGAAGCCATACCAAACGACGAGCGTGACACCACGATGCCTGTAGCAATGGCAACAACGTTGCGCAA
ACTATTAACTGGCGAACTACTTACTCTAGCTTCCCGGCAACAATTAATAGACTGGATGGAGGCGGATAAA
GTTGCAGGACCACTTCTGCGCTCGGCCCTTCCGGCTGGCTGGTTTATTGCTGATAAATCTGGAGCCGGTG
AGCGTGGGTCTCGCGGTATCATTGCAGCACTGGGGCCAGATGGTAAGCCCTCCCGTATCGTAGTTATCTA
CACGACGGGCAGTCAGGCAACTATGGATGAACGAAATAGACAGATCGCTGAGATAGGTGCCTCACTGATT
AAGCATTGGTAACTGTCAGACCAAGTTTACTCATATATACTTTAGATTGATTTAAAACTTCATTTTTAAT
TTAAAAGGATCTAGGTGAAGATCCTTTTTGATAATCTCATGACCAAAATCCCTTAACGTGAGTTTTCGTT
CCACTGAGCGTCAGACCCCGTAGAAAAGATCAAAGGATCTTCTTGAGATCCTTTTTTTCTGCGCGTAATC
TGCTGCTTGCAAACAAAAAAACCACCGCTACCAGCGGTGGTTTGTTTGCCGGATCAAGAGCTACCAACTC
TTTTTCCGAAGGTAACTGGCTTCAGCAGAGCGCAGATACCAAATACTGTCCTTCTAGTGTAGCCGTAGTT
AGGCCACCACTTCAAGAACTCTGTAGCACCGCCTACATACCTCGCTCTGCTAATCCTGTTACCAGTGGCT
GCTGCCAGTGGCGATAAGTCGTGTCTTACCGGGTTGGACTCAAGACGATAGTTACCGGATAAGGCGCAGC
GGTCGGGCTGAACGGGGGGTTCGTGCACACAGCCCAGCTTGGAGCGAACGACCTACACCGAACTGAGATA
CCTACAGCGTGAGCATTGAGAAAGCGCCACGCTTCCCGAAGGGAGAAAGGCGGACAGGTATCCGGTAAGC
GGCAGGGTCGGAACAGGAGAGCGCACGAGGGAGCTTCCAGGGGGGAACGCCTGGTATCTTTATAGTCCTG
TCGGGTTTCGCCACCTCTGACTTGAGCGTCGATTTTTGTGATGCTCGTCAGGGGGGCCGAGCCTATGGAA
AAACGCCAGCAACGCGGCCTTTTTACGGTTCCTGGCCTTTTGCTGGCCTTTTGCTCACATGTTCTTTCCT
GCGTTATCCCCTGATTCTGTGGATAACCGTATTACCGCCTTTGAGTGAGCTGATACCGCTCGCCGCAGCC
GAACGACCGAGCGCAGCGAGTCAGTGAGCGAGGAAGCGTAAGAGCGCCCAATACGCAAACCGCCTCTCCC
CGCGCGTTGGCCGATTCATTAATGCAGCTGGCACGACAGGTTTCCCGACTGGAAAGCGGGCAGTGAGCGC
AACGCAATTAATGTGAGTTACCTCACTCATTAGGCACCCCAGGCTTTACACTTTATGCTTCCGGCTCCTA
TGTTGTGTGGAATTGTGAGCGGATAACAATTTCACACAGGAAACAGCTATGACCATGATTACGCCAAGCT
CGGAATTAACCCTCACTAAAGGGAACAAAAGCTGAATTGGAGGGTACCAGAGCTATTAAGATCACCAGCC
TCGTTTATAATAAACTTAGTCTAATATTTCTTTTGGACCAAAATAGAACTGTTCTCAGGTGGCAAAAAAC
AGCTTAAAGTCTGTGTTAAAAAAAGATCTCGGCTATGCCAATCAAAAAGGAGTGACATTATTATGTAAAA
GAAGAAATGTTGTAATTCCGCGAAACAACAATTTTAATGCTTACTGTGCCGCCACCAATATCCTATGGCC
AAGGGGCCTTTAAACATGCCACGGAAATATACAGTCAAAGTAAACCTACTATGTCTTTAGAGCCTTCAGG
ATCAATTGTTTTTAAATGAATGACTGCAAAACTAGAAAAGTAGCCTCTTACATAAGCAAGTCATTTGTAC
ACCGAGAGTTTAGTAACCAGTGAAGCAAGTATATCTGGCAAACCTGAAACTTATCTGTGAATTATAAAGC
TCATAAGTAAAAAGTGTAGAAAAGAAGATAAGGCACACCAAATACAAATTTGCAACAGTACAACGAATAT
TTCAGCGTCAAAACTAGAGAATAATAAAGAAAACGATCTTTTCAAAAAGAAAAAACCTTTTAGTTTTCCT
TTGTTGTTGTTGTGGGTGTGTGCTATTTATATTATATAGTTTACTCGTAATACCATAAAATATTCGGTTT
GATTAGGTTATTTTAATAAGCTAATTTGTTTTCTAATCGTGTAATTTATGCTGTGTATATTAAGTAGTGT
GTGTGCACTGCCCAAAAATGTTTGTTGTTTATAGTCGGTTAAAGAGAAAAAAGAAAAAAAGATCCATACA
CACACGTTAATTAGTTGTTCAACGTAATACACTTATATTTTGTTCTTATTTGCTTTCGGTCGCTGTTCTC
ACCAGGATTTATTGCCAACGAAACAATTTTTTTTTATATATTTTCAGATTTTTCTTTTTTTCCTTTCCTT
TCCTTTTCTAATTTTCACTCCTGGTTTTCTTTCTTTCTTAGAAACATTATCTCGATATTAATATTAAAAA
AATATAATCATTCAAAATGGATAAAAAATACTCCATAGGTTTGGCCATTGGAACCAATTCAGTTGGATGG
GCTGTAATCACTGATGAATATAAGGTTCCTTCTAAAAAGTTCAAAGTTTTAGGAAATACTGATAGACACT
CCATTAAAAAGAATTTAATTGGTGCCTTGTTGTTTGACAGTGGTGAAACAGCTGAAGCAACTCGTTTGAA
AAGAACAGCTAGAAGAAGATATACCAGAAGAAAGAACAGAATTTGTTACTTGCAAGAAATCTTTTCTAAT
GAAATGGCAAAGGTTGATGATTCTTTTTTTCATAGATTGGAAGAAAGTTTCTTAGTTGAAGAAGATAAGA
AACATGAAAGACATCCAATCTTTGGTAATATTGTAGATGAAGTGGCTTACCACGAAAAATATCCTACAAT
TTATCATTTGAGAAAAAAATTAGTTGACTCCACTGATAAAGCTGACTTAAGACTTATATATTTGGCATTG
GCTCACATGATCAAGTTCAGAGGTCACTTCTTAATTGAAGGTGATTTGAATCCAGATAATTCCGATGTCG
ACAAGTTGTTTATTCAATTGGTTCAAACTTACAACCAACTTTTCGAGGAAAATCCAATCAATGCCTCAGG
TGTGGATGCTAAAGCTATTTTATCTGCTAGATTGTCAAAAAGTAGACGTTTGGAAAATCTTATTGCCCAA
TTGCCAGGTGAAAAAAAAAATGGATTGTTTGGAAACTTAATTGCATTATCTTTGGGTTTGACCCCAAATT
TCAAATCAAACTTTGATTTGGCCGAGGATGCTAAACTTCAATTGTCTAAGGATACATACGATGACGATTT
AGATAATCTTCTTGCCCAAATTGGTGATCAATATGCAGATTTATTCTTGGCAGCTAAGAACTTGAGTGAT
GCAATTTTGTTAAGTGACATTTTGAGAGTCAACACAGAAATTACAAAAGCTCCTTTATCCGCCTCTATGA
TTAAAAGATATGATGAACACCATCAAGATTTAACCTTGTTGAAAGCTCTTGTACGTCAACAATTACCAGA
AAAGTATAAAGAAATATTCTTTGATCAATCTAAAAATGGTTACGCTGGTTATATTGATGGTGGTGCTAGT
CAAGAAGAATTTTATAAGTTTATCAAGCCAATTCTTGAAAAAATGGATGGTACTGAGGAATTGTTGGTTA
AGTTGAATCGAGAGGATTTACTTCGTAAGCAAAGAACATTTGATAACGGTTCTATCCCTCATCAAATCCA
CTTAGGTGAGTTACACGCTATCTTGAGACGTCAGGAAGATTTTTACCCTTTTTTGAAAGACAATCGTGAA
AAAATTGAAAAAATTTTGACTTTCAGAATTCCTTATTACGTCGGGCCATTGGCTAGAGGTAATTCTAGAT
TTGCATGGATGACTCGTAAATCTGAAGAGACTATCACCCCATGGAATTTTGAGGAAGTTGTTGATAAGGG
AGCCTCCGCTCAATCATTCATCGAGAGAATGACCAATTTCGACAAAAACTTGCCAAATGAGAAGGTGTTA
CCTAAACATTCTTTGTTATATGAATATTTCACTGTTTATAATGAATTAACAAAAGTCAAATACGTCACTG
AAGGTATGAGAAAACCAGCATTCTTAAGTGGTGAACAAAAGAAAGCTATCGTTGACTTGTTATTCAAAAC
TAATCGTAAAGTCACTGTCAAACAACTTAAAGAGGACTATTTTAAGAAAATAGAGTGTTTCGATTCCGTT
GAAATCAGTGGGGTTGAGGATAGATTTAATGCTAGTTTAGGAACTTATCACGATTTGTTGAAAATTATCA
AAGACAAAGATTTTTTGGATAATGAAGAAAACGAAGATATCTTGGAGGACATTGTATTGACTTTGACTTT
GTTTGAGGATAGAGAAATGATCGAAGAACGTTTAAAAACTTACGCTCACTTATTCGACGATAAAGTCATG
AAACAATTAAAAAGAAGAAGATATACCGGTTGGGGAAGATTATCTAGAAAGTTGATTAATGGTATTAGAG
ATAAGCAAAGTGGTAAAACCATCTTAGATTTCCTTAAAAGTGATGGTTTTGCAAACAGAAACTTTATGCA
GTTGATTCATGATGATAGTTTGACCTTTAAGGAAGATATTCAAAAAGCTCAGGTTTCTGGACAGGGTGAT
TCATTGCATGAACATATTGCCAACTTAGCAGGGTCTCCAGCTATCAAAAAGGGAATTTTACAAACTGTTA
AAGTTGTTGATGAGTTGGTGAAAGTTATGGGACGTCATAAGCCTGAAAATATAGTTATAGAAATGGCTAG
AGAAAATCAAACAACTCAGAAAGGACAAAAGAATTCTCGTGAAAGAATGAAAAGAATAGAAGAAGGAATT
AAAGAGTTGGGTTCTCAAATCTTAAAAGAACACCCAGTCGAAAACACCCAGTTACAGAACGAGAAGCTTT
ACTTGTACTATTTGCAAAACGGGCGTGACATGTATGTAGATCAAGAGTTGGATATCAATAGACTTTCAGA
TTACGATGTCGATCACATAGTTCCTCAGTCATTTTTAAAAGATGATTCCATTGACAACAAAGTTTTAACA
AGATCTGATAAGGCTAGAGGTAAATCAGACAATGTGCCATCAGAAGAAGTGGTTAAGAAAATGAAGAACT
ATTGGAGACAATTGTTAAATGCAAAGTTGATTACTCAGAGAAAATTTGACAACTTAACTAAAGCTGAAAG
AGGAGGATTATCCGAATTAGATAAAGCTGGATTCATAAAACGTCAGTTGGTTGAAACAAGACAAATTACT
AAACATGTAGCCCAAATTTTAGATTCCCGAATGAATACTAAATATGATGAAAATGACAAATTAATCAGAG
AGGTCAAAGTGATCACATTAAAGTCAAAGTTGGTGTCAGATTTCCGAAAGGATTTTCAATTCTACAAGGT
GAGAGAGATCAACAATTATCATCATGCTCACGACGCATATTTGAATGCAGTGGTAGGAACTGCCTTAATA
AAGAAGTATCCTAAGTTAGAATCCGAATTCGTGTATGGTGATTATAAAGTCTACGATGTCAGAAAGATGA
TAGCAAAATCAGAACAAGAAATTGGGAAAGCCACCGCAAAGTATTTCTTTTACTCCAACATCATGAATTT
CTTTAAGACCGAAATCACCTTGGCTAACGGGGAAATCAGAAAACGTCCTTTGATTGAAACAAATGGAGAA
ACCGGTGAAATTGTGTGGGATAAGGGGAGAGATTTTGCTACTGTTAGAAAAGTTTTATCAATGCCTCAAG
TTAATATTGTAAAGAAGACTGAAGTTCAAACTGGTGGTTTCTCTAAGGAATCCATTCTTCCAAAACGAAA
CTCAGACAAGTTGATCGCCCGAAAAAAAGATTGGGATCCTAAGAAATACGGAGGTTTTGATTCTCCTACT
GTCGCATATTCTGTCTTGGTCGTGGCTAAAGTTGAAAAGGGTAAATCCAAAAAATTGAAATCTGTGAAAG
AATTGTTAGGTATTACCATCATGGAGCGTTCATCCTTTGAGAAAAACCCAATTGACTTTCTCGAAGCGAA
GGGCTATAAAGAAGTGAAGAAAGATTTGATTATTAAGTTGCCAAAGTATTCTCTCTTTGAACTTGAAAAT
GGGAGAAAGAGAATGTTGGCTTCAGCTGGAGAATTGCAAAAAGGAAACGAGTTAGCTTTGCCTTCAAAGT
ACGTTAATTTCTTATACTTAGCATCTCATTATGAAAAGTTGAAGGGGTCCCCTGAAGACAATGAGCAAAA
GCAATTATTCGTAGAACAACATAAACACTATTTGGATGAGATAATTGAACAAATCTCCGAGTTTTCTAAA
AGAGTTATTTTGGCTGATGCAAATTTGGATAAAGTTTTATCTGCTTATAATAAGCATCGTGACAAACCAA
TTCGAGAACAAGCTGAAAATATTATCCACTTGTTCACATTGACTAACTTGGGAGCTCCAGCCGCGTTTAA
GTACTTTGACACCACCATTGACCGTAAGAGATATACTTCAACAAAAGAAGTGTTAGACGCCACATTGATT
CATCAGTCCATAACTGGTTTATATGAAACTAGAATCGATTTGTCACAATTGGGGGGTGATAGCCGAGCGG
ATCCTAAGAAAAAACGAAAAGTCTGACTCGAGGTCGACGGTATCGATAAGCTTGATATCGAATTCCTGCA
GCCCGGGGGATCCGAGTGAAATTCTGGAAATCTGGAAATCTGGTTTTGTATTCTTGTTATTCTTCTTTTT
GTTATTACATATATAACTTGTTACTTTTTTAAAAAAATCTTTGTTTATTTTATAAATATATAAAACTAAA
TTTAAGAAAAAGAGAAAAATGTTTTATTTGAGAGATTGATATTTTACTTGAATTTAGCTTAGCTTTTATA
AAGTATTATTATGTAAAAAAACAAAACAAATATACATTAAAAAGTTAAGACTATAAAATAGCCACCCAAG
GCATTTCTATATCTTGTTGTTGTTGTTTTCATCTTCTGTATCAGAGGAACTTATTTTATTATTTTCGTCA
CGGGTATTTTCTCTTGTTTGATGATTCATCCCATTCATTCCATCATAAAATTCTAGAAGGACCACCTTTG
ATTGTAAATAGTAATAATTACCACCCTTATTTAATTATTTATTTAACTTATTTATTTATTTATTCTACAT
ATATACAAATCTAATAAAGTGAAAATCTCCCCCTTCACATTTATAATTGGCCAGTCTTTTTCAAATAAGC
ATTCCAACCAGCATTTCTATACCTTTTACCTTCAATATCTGGATCTCTTCCTTTACCAAACAATCCTCTA
CCAACAATGATAATATCAGTTCCAGTGCTAACAACTTCATCAACAGTTCTATATTGTTGTCCTAATCCAT
CACCTTTATCATCTAATCCAACTCCAGGTGTCATAATAAGCCAATCAAATCCTTCTTCTTGGCCACCCAT
ATCACGTTGGGCAATAAATCCAATAACAAATTCCTTATCGGATTTAGCAATTTCAACAGTTTTTTGAGAA
TATTCTCCATAGTACCGAATTCGAGCTCGTTTAAACGTCGACACTGGATGGCGGCGTTAGTATCGAATCG
ACAGCAGTATAGCGACCAGCATTCACATACGATTGACGCATGATATTACTTTCTGCGCACTTAACTTCGC
ATCTGGGCAGATGATGTCGAGGCGAAAAAAAATATAAATCACGCTAACATTTGATTAAAATAGAACAACT
ACAATATAAAAAAACTATACAAATGACAAGTTCTTGAAAACAAGAATCTTTTTATTGTCAGTACTGACTC
GAGTTATTATGGACATGGCATAGACATATACAAAGCTTGTTCACCATCGGAAGCAGTACCATCGTATAAA
GCAGTATCCAAACCACACAAAGTGAAACCCATTCTTCTATAAGCATGAATAGCTGGAGCATTAACATTGG
TAACTTCCAACCACAAATGACCAGCACCTCTTTCTCTGGCGAATTCAGTAGCCAAACCCATCAAAGCTCT
ACCAACACCATGACCTCTATGTTCTGGAGCAACTTCAATATCTTCAACAGTCAATCTTCTGTTCCAACCA
GAATAAGAAACAACAACGAAACCAGCCAAATCACCATCATCACCATAAGCAACGAAAGTTCTAGAATCTG
GATCACCATCTTCACCAGCATCGGATTCATCATCGGATTCATCATCTGGGAAAACCTTAGTCAATGGTGG
ATCAACTGGAACTTCTCTCAAAGTGAAACCATCACCAGTAGCAGTAACTCTAAAAACAGTATCGGTAGTG
AAAGAACCATCCAAAGCTTCAATAGCTTCAGCATCACCTGGAACAGAAGTTCTGTATCTATAAGCAGTAT
CATCCAAAGTAGTAGACATAATTGTAGGATCCGGTTGTTTATGTTCGGATGTGATGTGAGAACTGTATCC
TAGCAAGATTTTAAAAGGAAGTATATGAAAGAAGAACCTCAGTGGCAAATCCTAACCTTTTATATTTCTC
TACAGGGGCGCGGCGTGGGGACAATTCAACGCGTCTGTGAGGGGAGCGTTTCCCTGCTCGCAGGTCTGCA
GCGAGGAGCCGTAATTTTTGCTTCGCGCCGTGCGGCCATCAAAATGTATGGATGCAAATGATTATACATG
GGGATGTATGGGCTAAATGTACGGGCGACAGTCACATCATGCCCCTGAGCTGCGCACGTCAAGACTGTCA
AGGAGGGTATTCTGGGCCTCCATGTCGCTGGCCGGGTGACCCGGCGGGGACGAGGCAAGCTTGATTGCTA
ATGATCCCACTGATGATAATTCAGCTAACATCAATAACCCTCTTGGCTCTTGGTTGGTGGTGGTTTCTTT
AGCTCCCTGTTTTAATCCTTCAACCACTCCATTCCCAGTGACACCATGAGCATTGGTAATATCTGCCCAA
CTACTAATTTTATAAACTCCACCAATATATTGTTTCTTTACGGTATTACCAATATCAGCAAATTTTCTAT
CTTCAAAAATCATAAATTGATGTTTACGTGAAAGTTCTAATAATGGTTCAATAGTGGATTCATAGGAAAA
ATCATTGATTATATCAATATGAGTCTTGATTAAGCATACATAAGGACCTAATTTATCAATTAATTCAAGG
AATTCCTTAGTGGTATCAACGTCAATTGATGCACATAAATTGGTTTTCTTCAGTTCCATTAATCGAAATA
ATCGCTGTGCTACTGGTGAGGCATGAGTTTCTGCTCTCTCACTATAGGTCTTAGTGTTGACTGTCATATC
TTTTGTTTGCTATTTCTATTTCTATTTCTTTCTTCAACTGTAAAAGGGGCGGTATATAAACCAGTGTGTA
TGGGGTTGTTGCTCAGGAATTGATCAATGTTTAAAAGAATGGTTGAAATCATCATTGAAGAACAAAAAAA
AAGATTTTTTCTTTCATTATGTTATCTGTATAATATGCAGGAAATAAGATTGCAAAAAAATAGCCGTTTT
TTTGGATACTATCAAACAAGAGGAATGACTAATACAGAATTAGTGTTACGAATCAATGGCACTACAGCAA
CTTTCAACAAAATAATCTACGTTCAAAATATAATATATACTATTAAATAAAATCAAATAATAAAATAATT
TTAAAGAAAGTAGTACCAGCTCTTTTTTTTGTTTCCGTTTATACCATCCAAATCAATTCCTATTAGTCGC
CCTATAGTGAGTCGTATTACAATTCACTGGCCGTCGTTTTACAACGTCGTGACTGGGAAAACCCTGGCGT
TACCCAACTTAATCGCCTTGCAGCACATCCCCCCTTCGCCAGCTGGCGTAATAGCGAAGAGGCCCGCACC
GATCGCCCTTCCCAACAGTTGCGTAGCCTGAATGGCGAATGGG
[124 nt withheld, positions 10614-10737]
CGCCGGCAAAAAAAAGCACCACCGACTCGGTGCCACTTTTTCAAGTTGATAACGGACTAGCCTTATTTTA
ACTTGCTATTTCTAGCTCTAAAACTGAAGAGCCATTAATGCTCTTCCTCGAAATTAAAAATAGTTTACGC
AAGTCTCGAACTTCCACCACAATTTAATTGTAAGAACGCTGCGAAAACATATTCTCCAATCCTATTGGGC
CGAAGTTTCAGCTATGCCAAAGGCATCAAATTTTTTTTTATAAAATTTTCCACTTTTCCATACCAGTGAA
ATTATCACGTGATGGAGTGAGTATCTATAATATTTGATTGTTTCTTTGATGAGGCAATACTCGAGTATAG
TTATTGACCAATGACTTTTACCGGCTAAACAAGTGGTATTCAAGCACAATTCAGTTTTCTGGATCTCTAA
TAATTGCAATTGCAATTGCTTCACATACTCTGTTTATAATTCAGTTTCTTTCTCTTGATGTTACTGATAT
ATTAAGTTAATAAATACCAATAACTTTTTTTCAAAAATCTTCTATTTTCCTTTCAATTGATTATTTAAAC
ACGAATCGTTAATAAGCTGTGATTGCTTTTTCTTTTTCTTTTTCTTTTCTTTGTTCAAGTTTGAAAAAAG
TAAAAAAAAAGGTTTCTCTTGTTCGATGTAGAATTCAGTGGGTTATAGTTGTAATGATATATGGAATAAA
AAGAAAGAAAGAAAGAGAAGAGAAAGAGAAGAAGAGAAGAATTAAGTAAACGTGTATTAGAATTTAAAAA
TTAAAATTCATGATAATCTTTAATAATAATTAACTAAGAATCACAAAATTGAAAATTTGAAAGAAAAAAG
ATCACTCCAAGGTCGTGTCAAGTGACTAGAAATTCTTAATTAAAATAGTTATAACAAAAAAAGAAATTTG
TATATAACAATTAAGTAAAAGAAAAAAAAGCAATTCGCTTTGTATAATAATACCCAGAAAAATATATTCA
TATATTCATAAATCAAACATGAAATGAAGAATGCTGAATCACTTGATAGGATTTAGTTCCATTATGGTAC
TAAGAAGTAATATTACTTCTATGAAAAGGTTGAATCCGAGATCAAAATTCATCTTTTCATATACTCTGGA
GAAAAAAAAAAAAGTAATTGTAGTAAGAATGACAAGTATCAGTTGAGAAAAAAAGTAACAAAGAGAAAGC
TCGGAGGAGGCTCCCCAAAGGTTTTATCACCAATGGTGGTACCACTAACCCAAGAACAGAAAAAGCATTG
ATATTTTGAAAAAATACAATACTCATCTTTTAACCCGAACCTTTTCTTGTCCTTTAAAACTTTTATCTCA
TATCTGTCCAAAGTCATATTGTCTTACTACTTTCTCTCCTTCATCGTCCTT
[90 nt withheld, positions 12119-12208]
A
[49 nt withheld, positions 12210-12258]
CCTTTGACGTTGGAGTCCACGTTCTTT
[37 nt withheld, positions 12286-12322]
ACCCTATCTCGGTCTATTCTTTTGATTTATAAGGGATTTTGCCGATTTCGGCCTATTGGTTAAAAAATGA
GCTGATTTAACAAAAATTTAACGCGAATTTTAACAAAATATTAACGTTTACAATTT
