Features (pLannotate 1.2.2; 20 found; start..end, strand, type, name):
      1..31      +  promoter       lac promoter: promoter for the E. coli lac operon
     35..57      +  protein_bind   lac operator (fragment): The lac repressor binds to the lac operator to inhibit transcription in E. coli. This inhibition can be relieved by adding lactose or isopropyl-β-D-thiogalactopyranoside (IPTG). lac repressor encoded by lacI
    100..118     +  promoter       T3 promoter: promoter for bacteriophage T3 RNA polymerase
   1152..5255    +  CDS            cas9: CAS9_STRP1 - Also known as csn1 From Streptococcus pyogenes serotype M1.
   5292..5348    -  misc_feature   MCS (fragment): pBluescript multiple cloning site
   5872..6183    -  CDS            URA3 (fragment): PYRF_YEAST - Experimental evidence at protein level: Swiss-Prot protein existence level 1. From Saccharomyces cerevisiae (strain ATCC 204508 / S288c) (Baker's yeast).
   6246..6443    -  terminator     TEF terminator: Ashbya gossypii TEF terminator
   6461..7030    -  CDS            sta: STA_STRLA - Experimental evidence at protein level: Swiss-Prot protein existence level 1. Involved in resistance to streptothricin, a broad-spectrum antibiotic produced by streptomycetes. Detoxifies streptothricin via acetylation of the beta amino group of the first beta-lysyl moiety of streptothricin. From Streptomyces lavendulae.
   7044..7387    -  promoter       TEF promoter: Ashbya gossypii TEF promoter
   7428..7901    -  CDS            URA3 (fragment): PYRF_YEAST - Experimental evidence at protein level: Swiss-Prot protein existence level 1. From Saccharomyces cerevisiae (strain ATCC 204508 / S288c) (Baker's yeast).
   8351..8369    -  promoter       T7 promoter: promoter for bacteriophage T7 RNA polymerase
   8372..8529    +  CDS            lacZα (fragment): LacZα fragment of β-galactosidase; lacZ fragment
   8534..8664    +  rep_origin     f1 ori (fragment) (sequence partly withheld): f1 bacteriophage origin of replication; arrow indicates direction of (+) strand synthesis
   8677..8751    -  misc_RNA       gRNA scaffold: guide RNA scaffold for the Streptococcus pyogenes CRISPR/Cas9 system
  10032..10361   +  rep_origin     f1 ori (fragment) (sequence partly withheld): f1 bacteriophage origin of replication; arrow indicates direction of (+) strand synthesis
  10387..10491   +  promoter       AmpR promoter: bla
  10492..11352   +  CDS            AmpR: β-lactamase; bla; confers resistance to ampicillin, carbenicillin, and related antibiotics
  11523..12111   +  rep_origin     ori: high-copy-number ColE1/pMB1/pBR322/pUC origin of replication
  12294..12386   +  CDS            lacI (fragment): lac repressor; lacI; The lac repressor binds to the lac operator to inhibit transcription in E. coli. This inhibition can be relieved by adding lactose or isopropyl-β-D-thiogalactopyranoside (IPTG).
  12399..12420   +  protein_bind   CAP binding site: CAP binding activates transcription in the presence of cAMP. E. coli catabolite activator protein
>Addgene plasmid #122377 | pRS143 | addgene full sequence | sequence record 241241 | Addgene NGS Result
TTTACACTTTATGCTTCCGGCTCGTATGTTGTGTGGAATTGTGAGCGGATAACAATTTCACACAGGAAAC
AGCTATGACCATGATTACGCCAAGCTCGAAATTAACCCTCACTAAAGGGAACAAAAGCTGGTACCAGAGC
TATTAAGATCACCAGCCTCGTTTATAATAAACTTAGTCTAATATTTCTTTTGGACCAAAATAGAAACTGT
TCTCAGGTGGCAAAAAACAGCTTAAAGTCTGTGTTAAAAAAAGATCTCGGCTATGCCAATCAAAAAGGAG
TGACATTATTATGTAAAAGAAGAAATGTTGTAATTCCGCGAAACAACAATTTTAATGCTTACTGTGCCGC
CACCAATATCCTATGGCCAAGGGGCCTTTAAACATGCCACGGAAATATACAGTCAAAGTAAACCTACTAT
GTCTTTAGAGCCTTCAGGATCAATTGTTTTTAAATGAATGACTGCAAAACTAGAAAAGTAGCCTCTTACA
TAAGCAAGTCATTTGTACACCGAGAGTTTAGTAACCAGTGAAGCAAGTATATCTGGCAACCCTGAAACTT
ATCTGTGAATTATAAAGCTCATAAGTAAAAAGTGTAGAAAAGAAGATAAGGCAGACCAAATACAAATTTG
CAACAGTACAACGAATATTTCAGCGTCAAAACTAGAGAATAATAAAGAAAACGATCTTTTCAAAAAGAAA
AAACCTTTTAGTTTTCCTTTGTTGTTGTTGTGGGTGTGTGCTATTTATATTATATAGTTTACTCATAATA
CCATAAAATATTCGGTTTGATTAGGTTATTTTAATAAGCTAATTTGTTTCTAATCGTGTAATTTATGCTG
TGTATATTAAGTAGTGTGTGCACTGCCCAAAAATGTTTGTTGTTTATAGTCGGTTAAAGAGAAAAAAGAA
AAAAAGATCCATACACACACGTTAATTAGTTGTTCAACGTAATACACTCATATTTTGTTCTTATTTGCTT
TCGGTCGCTGTTCTCACCAAGATTTATTGCCAACGAAACAATTTTTTTTTATATATTTTCAGATTTTTCT
TTTTTTCCTTTCCTTTCCTTTTCTAATTTTCACTCCTGGTTTTCTTTCTTTCTTAGAAACATTATCTCGA
TATTAATATTAAAAAAATATAATCATTCAAAATGGATAAAAAATACTCCATAGGTTTGGCCATTGGAACC
AATTCAGTTGGATGGGCTGTAATCACTGATGAATATAAGGTTCCTTCTAAAAAGTTCAAAGTTTTAGGAA
ATACTGATAGACACTCCATTAAAAAGAATTTAATTGGTGCCTTGTTGTTTGACAGTGGTGAAACAGCTGA
AGCAACTCGTTTGAAAAGAACAGCTAGAAGAAGATATACCAGAAGAAAGAACAGAATTTGTTACTTGCAA
GAAATCTTTTCTAATGAAATGGCAAAGGTTGATGATTCTTTTTTTCATAGATTGGAAGAAAGTTTCTTAG
TTGAAGAAGATAAGAAACATGAAAGACATCCAATCTTTGGTAATATTGTAGATGAAGTGGCTTACCACGA
AAAATATCCTACAATTTATCATTTGAGAAAAAAATTAGTTGACTCCACTGATAAAGCTGACTTAAGACTT
ATATATTTGGCATTGGCTCACATGATCAAGTTCAGAGGTCACTTCTTAATTGAAGGTGATTTGAATCCAG
ATAATTCCGATGTCGACAAGTTGTTTATTCAATTGGTTCAAACTTACAACCAACTTTTCGAGGAAAATCC
AATCAATGCCTCAGGTGTGGATGCTAAAGCTATTTTATCTGCTAGATTGTCAAAAAGTAGACGTTTGGAA
AATCTTATTGCCCAATTGCCAGGTGAAAAAAAAAATGGATTGTTTGGAAACTTAATTGCATTATCTTTGG
GTTTGACCCCAAATTTCAAATCAAACTTTGATTTGGCCGAGGATGCTAAACTTCAATTGTCTAAGGATAC
ATACGATGACGATTTAGATAATCTTCTTGCCCAAATTGGTGATCAATATGCAGATTTATTCTTGGCAGCT
AAGAACTTGAGTGATGCAATTTTGTTAAGTGACATTTTGAGAGTCAACACAGAAATTACAAAAGCTCCTT
TATCCGCCTCTATGATTAAAAGATATGATGAACACCATCAAGATTTAACCTTGTTGAAAGCTCTTGTACG
TCAACAATTACCAGAAAAGTATAAAGAAATATTCTTTGATCAATCTAAAAATGGTTACGCTGGTTATATT
GATGGTGGTGCTAGTCAAGAAGAATTTTATAAGTTTATCAAGCCAATTCTTGAAAAAATGGATGGTACTG
AGGAATTGTTGGTTAAGTTGAATCGAGAGGATTTACTTCGTAAGCAAAGAACATTTGATAACGGTTCTAT
CCCTCATCAAATCCACTTAGGTGAGTTACACGCTATCTTGAGACGTCAGGAAGATTTTTACCCTTTTTTG
AAAGACAATCGTGAAAAAATTGAAAAAATTTTGACTTTCAGAATTCCTTATTACGTCGGGCCATTGGCTA
GAGGTAATTCTAGATTTGCATGGATGACTCGTAAATCTGAAGAGACTATCACCCCATGGAATTTTGAGGA
AGTTGTTGATAAGGGAGCCTCCGCTCAATCATTCATCGAGAGAATGACCAATTTCGACAAAAACTTGCCA
AATGAGAAGGTGTTACCTAAACATTCTTTGTTATATGAATATTTCACTGTTTATAATGAATTAACAAAAG
TCAAATACGTCACTGAAGGTATGAGAAAACCAGCATTCTTAAGTGGTGAACAAAAGAAAGCTATCGTTGA
CTTGTTATTCAAAACTAATCGTAAAGTCACTGTCAAACAACTTAAAGAGGACTATTTTAAGAAAATAGAG
TGTTTCGATTCCGTTGAAATCAGTGGGGTTGAGGATAGATTTAATGCTAGTTTAGGAACTTATCACGATT
TGTTGAAAATTATCAAAGACAAAGATTTTTTGGATAATGAAGAAAACGAAGATATCTTGGAGGACATTGT
ATTGACTTTGACTTTGTTTGAGGATAGAGAAATGATCGAAGAACGTTTAAAAACTTACGCTCACTTATTC
GACGATAAAGTCATGAAACAATTAAAAAGAAGAAGATATACCGGTTGGGGAAGATTATCTAGAAAGTTGA
TTAATGGTATTAGAGATAAGCAAAGTGGTAAAACCATCTTAGATTTCCTTAAAAGTGATGGTTTTGCAAA
CAGAAACTTTATGCAGTTGATTCATGATGATAGTTTGACCTTTAAGGAAGATATTCAAAAAGCTCAGGTT
TCTGGACAGGGTGATTCATTGCATGAACATATTGCCAACTTAGCAGGGTCTCCAGCTATCAAAAAGGGAA
TTTTACAAACTGTTAAAGTTGTTGATGAGTTGGTGAAAGTTATGGGACGTCATAAGCCTGAAAATATAGT
TATAGAAATGGCTAGAGAAAATCAAACAACTCAGAAAGGACAAAAGAATTCTCGTGAAAGAATGAAAAGA
ATAGAAGAAGGAATTAAAGAGTTGGGTTCTCAAATCTTAAAAGAACACCCAGTCGAAAACACCCAGTTAC
AGAACGAGAAGCTTTACTTGTACTATTTGCAAAACGGGCGTGACATGTATGTAGATCAAGAGTTGGATAT
CAATAGACTTTCAGATTACGATGTCGATCACATAGTTCCTCAGTCATTTTTAAAAGATGATTCCATTGAC
AACAAAGTTTTAACAAGATCTGATAAGGCTAGAGGTAAATCAGACAATGTGCCATCAGAAGAAGTGGTTA
AGAAAATGAAGAACTATTGGAGACAATTGTTAAATGCAAAGTTGATTACTCAGAGAAAATTTGACAACTT
AACTAAAGCTGAAAGAGGAGGATTATCCGAATTAGATAAAGCTGGATTCATAAAACGTCAGTTGGTTGAA
ACAAGACAAATTACTAAACATGTAGCCCAAATTTTAGATTCCCGAATGAATACTAAATATGATGAAAATG
ACAAATTAATCAGAGAGGTCAAAGTGATCACATTAAAGTCAAAGTTGGTGTCAGATTTCCGAAAGGATTT
TCAATTCTACAAGGTGAGAGAGATCAACAATTATCATCATGCTCACGACGCATATTTGAATGCAGTGGTA
GGAACTGCCTTAATAAAGAAGTATCCTAAGTTAGAATCCGAATTCGTGTATGGTGATTATAAAGTCTACG
ATGTCAGAAAGATGATAGCAAAATCAGAACAAGAAATTGGGAAAGCCACCGCAAAGTATTTCTTTTACTC
CAACATCATGAATTTCTTTAAGACCGAAATCACCTTGGCTAACGGGGAAATCAGAAAACGTCCTTTGATT
GAAACAAATGGAGAAACCGGTGAAATTGTGTGGGATAAGGGGAGAGATTTTGCTACTGTTAGAAAAGTTT
TATCAATGCCTCAAGTTAATATTGTAAAGAAGACTGAAGTTCAAACTGGTGGTTTCTCTAAGGAATCCAT
TCTTCCAAAACGAAACTCAGACAAGTTGATCGCCCGAAAAAAAGATTGGGATCCTAAGAAATACGGAGGT
TTTGATTCTCCTACTGTCGCATATTCTGTCTTGGTCGTGGCTAAAGTTGAAAAGGGTAAATCCAAAAAAT
TGAAATCTGTGAAAGAATTGTTAGGTATTACCATCATGGAGCGTTCATCCTTTGAGAAAAACCCAATTGA
CTTTCTCGAAGCGAAGGGCTATAAAGAAGTGAAGAAAGATTTGATTATTAAGTTGCCAAAGTATTCTCTC
TTTGAACTTGAAAATGGGAGAAAGAGAATGTTGGCTTCAGCTGGAGAATTGCAAAAAGGAAACGAGTTAG
CTTTGCCTTCAAAGTACGTTAATTTCTTATACTTAGCATCTCATTATGAAAAGTTGAAGGGGTCCCCTGA
AGACAATGAGCAAAAGCAATTATTCGTAGAACAACATAAACACTATTTGGATGAGATAATTGAACAAATC
TCCGAGTTTTCTAAAAGAGTTATTTTGGCTGATGCAAATTTGGATAAAGTTTTATCTGCTTATAATAAGC
ATCGTGACAAACCAATTCGAGAACAAGCTGAAAATATTATCCACTTGTTCACATTGACTAACTTGGGAGC
TCCAGCCGCGTTTAAGTACTTTGACACCACCATTGACCGTAAGAGATATACTTCAACAAAAGAAGTGTTA
GACGCCACATTGATTCATCAGTCCATAACTGGTTTATATGAAACTAGAATCGATTTGTCACAATTGGGGG
GTGATAGCCGAGCGGATCCTAAGAAAAAACGAAAAGTCTGACTCGAGGTCGACGGTATCGATAAGCTTGA
TATCGAATTCCTGCAGCCCGGGGGATCCGAGTGAAATTCTGGAAATCTGGAAATCTGGTTTTGTATTCTT
GTTATTCTTCTTTTTGTTATTACATATATAACTTGTTACTTTTTTAAAAAAATCTTTGTTTATTTTATAA
ATATATAAAACTAAATTTAAGAAAAAGAGAAAAATGTTTTATTTGAGAGATTGAAATTTTACTTGAATTT
AGCTTAGCTTTTATAAAGTATTATTATGTAAAAAAACAAAACAAATATACATTAAAAAGTTAAGACTATA
AAATAGCCACCCAAGGCATTTCTATATCTTGTTGTTGTTGTTTTCATCTTCTGTATCAGAGGAACTTATT
TTATTATTTTCGTCACGGGTATTTTCTCTTGTTTGATGATTCATCCCATTCATTCCATCATAAAATTCTA
GAAGGACCACCTTTGATTGTAAATAGTAATAATTACCACCCTTATTTAATTATTTATTTAACTTATTTAT
TTATTTATTATACATATATACAAATCTAATAAAGTGAAAATCTCCCCCTTCACATTTATAATTGGCCAGT
TTTTTTCAAATAAGCATTCCAACCAGCATCTCTATACCTTTTACCTTCAATATCTGGATCTCTTCCTTTA
CCAAACAATCCTCTACCAACAATGATAATATCAGTTCCAGTGCTAACAACTTCATCAACAGTTCTATATT
GTTGTCCTAATCCATCACCTTTATCATCTAATCCAACTCCAGGTGTCATAATAAGCCAATCAAATCCTTC
TTCTTGTCCACCCATATCACGTTGGGCAATAAATCCAATAACAAATTCCTTATCGGATTTAGCAATTTCA
ACAGTTTTTTGAGAATATTCTCCATACGAATTCGAGCTCGTTTAAACGTCGACACTGGATGGCGGCGTTA
GTATCGAATCGACAGCAGTATAGCGACCAGCATTCACATACGATTGACGCATGATATTACTTTCTGCGCA
CTTAACTTCGCATCTGGGCAGATGATGTCGAGGCGAAAAAAAATATAAATCACGCTAACATTTGATTAAA
ATAGAACAACTACAATATAAAAAAACTATACAAATGACAAGTTCTTGAAAACAAGAATCTTTTTATTGTC
AGTACTGACTCGAGTTATTATGGACATGGCATAGACATATACAAAGCTTGTTCACCATCGGAAGCAGTAC
CATCGTATAAAGCAGTATCCAAACCACACAAAGTGAAACCCATTCTTCTATAAGCATGAATAGCTGGAGC
ATTAACATTGGTAACTTCCAACCACAAATGACCAGCACCTCTTTCTCTGGCGAATTCAGTAGCCAAACCC
ATCAAAGCTCTACCAACACCATGACCTCTATGTTCTGGAGCAACTTCAATATCTTCAACAGTCAATCTTC
TGTTCCAACCAGAATAAGAAACAACAACGAAACCAGCCAAATCACCATCATCACCATAAGCAACGAAAGT
TCTAGAATCTGGATCACCATCTTCACCAGCATCGGATTCATCATCGGATTCATCATCTGGGAAAACCTTA
GTCAATGGTGGATCAACTGGAACTTCTCTCAAAGTGAAACCATCACCAGTAGCAGTAACTCTAAAAACAG
TATCGGTAGTGAAAGAACCATCCAAAGCTTCAATAGCTTCAGCATCACCTGGAACAGAAGTTCTGTATCT
ATAAGCAGTATCATCCAAAGTAGTAGACATAATTGTAGGATCCGGTTGTTTATGTTCGGATGTGATGTGA
GAACTGTATCCTAGCAAGATTTTAAAAGGAAGTATATGAAAGAAGAACCTCAGTGGCAAATCCTAACCTT
TTATATTTCTCTACAGGGGCGCGGCGTGGGGACAATTCAACGCGTCTGTGAGGGGAGCGTTTCCCTGCTC
GCAGGTCTGCAGCGAGGAGCCGTAATTTTTGCTTCGCGCCGTGCGGCCATCAAAATGTATGGATGCAAAT
GATTATACATGGGGATGTATGGGCTAAATGTACGGGCGACAGTCACATCATGCCCCTGAGCTGCGCACGT
CAAGACTGTCAAGGAGGGTATTCTGGGCCTCCATGTCGCTGGCCGGGTGACCCGGCGGGGACGAGGCAAG
CTTGATATGCTAATGATCCCACTGATGATAATTCAGCTAACATCAATAACCCTCTTGGCTCTTGGTTGGT
GGTGGTTTCTTTAGCTCCCTGTTTTAATCCTTCAACTACTCCATTCCCAGTGACACCATGAGCATTAGTA
ATATCTGCCCAACTACTAATTTTATAAACTCCACCAATATATTGTTTCTTCACGGTATTACCAATATCAG
CAAATTTTCTATCTTCAAAAATCATAAATTGATGTTTACGTGAAAGTTCTAATAATGGTTCAATAGTGGA
TTCATAGGAAAAATCATTGATTATATCAATATGAGTCTTGATTAAGCATACATAAGGACCCAATTTATCA
ATTAATTCAAGGAATTCCTTAGTGGTATCAACATCAATTGATGCACATAAATTGGTTTTCTTCAGTTCCA
TTAATCGAAATAATCGTTGTGCTACTGGTGAGGCATGAGTTTCTGCTCTCTCACTATAGGTCTTAGTGTT
GACTGTCATATCTTTTGTTTGCTATTTCTATTTCTATTTCTTTCTTCAACTGTAAAAGGGGCGATATATA
AACCAGTGTGTATGGGGTTGTTGCTCAGGAATTGATCAATGTTTAAAAGAATGGTTGAAATCATCATTGA
AGAACAAAAAAAAAGATTTTTTCTTTCATTATGTTATCTGTATAATATGCAGGAAATAAGATTGCAAAAA
AATAGCCGTTTTTTTGGATACTATCAAACAAGAGGAATGACTAATACAGAATTAGTGTTACGAATCAATG
GCACTACAGCAACTTTCAACAAAATAATCTACGTTCAAAATATAATATATACTATTAAATAAAATCAAAT
AATAAAATAATTTTAAAGAAAGTAGTACCAGCTCTTTTTTTTGTTTCCGTTTATACCATCCAAATCAATT
CCTATTAGTCTCCAATTCGCCCTATAGTGAGTCGTATTACAATTCACTGGCCGTCGTTTTACAACGTCGT
GACTGGGAAAACCCTGGCGTTACCCAACTTAATCGCCTTGCAGCACATCCCCCTTTCGCCAGCTGGCGTA
ATAGCGAAGAGGCCCGCACCGATCGCCCTTCCCAACAGTTGCGCAGCCTGAATGGCGAATGGG
[124 nt withheld, positions 8534-8657]
CGCCGGCAAAAAAAAGCACCACCGACTCGGTGCCACTTTTTCAAGTTGATAACGGACTAGCCTTATTTTA
ACTTGCTATTTCTAGCTCTAAAACTGAAGAGCCATTAATGCTCTTCCTCGAAATTAAAAATAGTTTACGC
AAGTCTCGAACTTCCACCACAATTTAATTGTAAGAACGCTGCGAAAACATATTCTCCAATCCTATTGGGC
CGAAGTTTCAGCTATGCCAAAGGCATCAAATTTTTTTTTATAAAATTTTCCACTTTTCCATACCAGTGAA
ATTATCACGTGATGGAGTGAGTATCTATAATATTTGATTGTTTCTTTGATGAGGCAATACTCGAGTATAG
TTATTGACCAATGACTTTTACCGGCTAAACAAGTGGTATTCAAGCACAATTCAGTTTTCTGGATCTCTAA
TAATTGCAATTGCAATTGCTTCACATACTCTGTTTATAATTCAGTTTCTTTCTCTTGATGTTACTGATAT
ATTAAGTTAATAAATACCAATAACTTTTTTTCAAAAATCTTCTATTTTCCTTTCAATTGATTATTTAAAC
ACGAATCGTTAATAAGCTGTGATTGCTTTTTCTCTTTCTTTTTCTTTTCTTTGTTCAAGTTTGAAAAAAA
AAAAAAAAGGTTTCTCTTGTTCGATGTAGAATTCAGTGGGTTATAGTTGTAATGATATATGGAATAAAAA
GAAAGAAAGAGAAGAGAAAGAGAAGAAGAGAAGAATTAAGTAAACGTGTATTAGAATTTAAAAATTAAAA
TTCATGATAATCTTTAATAATAATTAACTAAGAATCACAAAATTGAAAATTTGAAAGAAAAAAGATCACT
CCAAGGTCGTGTCAAGTGACTAGAAATTCTTAATTAAAATAGTTATAACAAAAAAAGAAATTTGTATATA
ACAATTAAGTAAAAGAAAAAAAAGCAATTCGCTTTGTATAATAATACCCAGAAAAATATATTCATATATT
CATAAATCAAACATGAAATGAAGAATGCTGAATCACTTGATAGGATTTAGTTCCATTATGGTACTAAGAA
GTAATATTACTTCTATGAAAAGGTTGAATCCGAGATCAAAATTCATCTTTTCATATACTCTGGAGAAAAA
AAAAAAAGTAATTGTAGTAAGAATGACAAGTATCAGTTGAGAAAAAAAGTAACAAAGAGAAAGCTCGGAG
GAGGCTCCCCAAAGGTTTTATCACCAATGGTGGTACCACTAACCCAAGAACAGAAAAAGCATTGATATTT
TGAAAAATACAATACTCATCTTTTAACCCAAACCTTTTCTTGTCCTTTAAAACTTTTATCTCATGTCTGT
CCAAAGTCATATTGTCTTACTACTTTCTCTCCTTCAACGTCCTT
[90 nt withheld, positions 10032-10121]
A
[49 nt withheld, positions 10123-10171]
CCTTTGACGTTGGAGTCCACGTTCTTT
[37 nt withheld, positions 10199-10235]
ACCCTATCTCGGTCTATTCTTTTGATTTATAAGGGATTTTGCCGATTTCGGCCTATTGGTTAAAAAATGA
GCTGATTTAACAAAAATTTAACGCGAATTTTAACAAAATATTAACGCTTACAATTTAGGTGGCACTTTTC
GGGGAAATGTGCGCGGAACCCCTATTTGTTTATTTTTCTAAATACATTCAAATATGTATCCGCTCATGAG
ACAATAACCCTGATAAATGCTTCAATAATATTGAAAAAGGAAGAGTATGAGTATTCAACATTTCCGTGTC
GCCCTTATTCCCTTTTTTGCGGCATTTTGCCTTCCTGTTTTTGCTCACCCAGAAACGCTGGTGAAAGTAA
AAGATGCTGAAGATCAGTTGGGTGCACGAGTGGGTTACATCGAACTGGATCTCAACAGCGGTAAGATCCT
TGAGAGTTTTCGCCCCGAAGAACGTTTTCCAATGATGAGCACTTTTAAAGTTCTGCTATGTGGCGCGGTA
TTATCCCGTATTGACGCCGGGCAAGAGCAACTCGGTCGCCGCATACACTATTCTCAGAATGACTTGGTTG
AGTACTCACCAGTCACAGAAAAGCATCTTACGGATGGCATGACAGTAAGAGAATTATGCAGTGCTGCCAT
AACCATGAGTGATAACACTGCGGCCAACTTACTTCTGACAACGATCGGAGGACCGAAGGAGCTAACCGCT
TTTTTGCACAACATGGGGGATCATGTAACTCGCCTTGATCGTTGGGAACCGGAGCTGAATGAAGCCATAC
CAAACGACGAGCGTGACACCACGATGCCTGTAGCAATGGCAACAACGTTGCGCAAACTATTAACTGGCGA
ACTACTTACTCTAGCTTCCCGGCAACAATTAATAGACTGGATGGAGGCGGATAAAGTTGCAGGACCACTT
CTGCGCTCGGCCCTTCCGGCTGGCTGGTTTATTGCTGATAAATCTGGAGCCGGTGAGCGTGGGTCTCGCG
GTATCATTGCAGCACTGGGGCCAGATGGTAAGCCCTCCCGTATCGTAGTTATCTACACGACGGGGAGTCA
GGCAACTATGGATGAACGAAATAGACAGATCGCTGAGATAGGTGCCTCACTGATTAAGCATTGGTAACTG
TCAGACCAAGTTTACTCATATATACTTTAGATTGATTTAAAACTTCATTTTTAATTTAAAAGGATCTAGG
TGAAGATCCTTTTTGATAATCTCATGACCAAAATCCCTTAACGTGAGTTTTCGTTCCACTGAGCGTCAGA
CCCCGTAGAAAAGATCAAAGGATCTTCTTGAGATCCTTTTTTTCTGCGCGTAATCTGCTGCTTGCAAACA
AAAAAACCACCGCTACCAGCGGTGGTTTGTTTGCCGGATCAAGAGCTACCAACTCTTTTTCCGAAGGTAA
CTGGCTTCAGCAGAGCGCAGATACCAAATACTGTTCTTCTAGTGTAGCCGTAGTTAGGCCACCACTTCAA
GAACTCTGTAGCACCGCCTACATACCTCGCTCTGCTAATCCTGTTACCAGTGGCTGCTGCCAGTGGCGAT
AAGTCGTGTCTTACCGGGTTGGACTCAAGACGATAGTTACCGGATAAGGCGCAGCGGTCGGGCTGAACGG
GGGGTTCGTGCACACAGCCCAGCTTGGAGCGAACGACCTACACCGAACTGAGATACCTACAGCGTGAGCT
ATGAGAAAGCGCCACGCTTCCCGAAGGGAGAAAGGCGGACAGGTATCCGGTAAGCGGCAGGGTCGGAACA
GGAGAGCGCACGAGGGAGCTTCCAGGGGGAAACGCCTGGTATCTTTATAGTCCTGTCGGGTTTCGCCACC
TCTGACTTGAGCGTCGATTTTTGTGATGCTCGTCAGGGGGGCGGAGCCTATGGAAAAACGCCAGCAACGC
GGCCTTTTTACGGTTCCTGGCCTTTTGCTGGCCTTTTGCTCACATGTTCTTTCCTGCGTTATCCCCTGAT
TCTGTGGATAACCGTATTACCGCCTTTGAGTGAGCTGATACCGCTCGCCGCAGCCGAACGACCGAGCGCA
GCGAGTCAGTGAGCGAGGAAGCGTAAGAGCGCCCAATACGCAAACCGCCTCTCCCCGCGCGTTGGCCGAT
TCATTAATGCAGCTGGCACGACAGGTTTCCCGACTGGAAAGCGGGCAGTGAGCGCAACGCAATTAATGTG
AGTTAGCTCACTCATTAGGCACCCCAGGC
